Addgene plasmid #33201: pCS247
Depositing lab: David Bartel. Depositing organization: Whitehead Institute for Biomedical Research. Publication: Weak seed-pairing stability and high target-site abundance decrease the proficiency of lsy-6 and other microRNAs. Garcia DM, Baek D, Shin C, Bell GW, Grimson A, Bartel DP. Nat Struct Mol Biol. 2011 Sep 11;18(10):1139-46. doi: 10.1038/nsmb.2115. PubMed 21909094.
Backbone
  Vector backbone: pIS2
  Backbone manufacturer: Addgene plasmid #12177
  Backbone size w/o insert (bp): 3745
  Vector type: Mammalian Expression, Luciferase
Growth in bacteria
  Bacterial resistance: Ampicillin, 100 μg/mL
  Growth temperature: 37°C
  Growth strain: DH5alpha
  Copy number: High Copy
Gene/Insert
  Gene/Insert name: LRIG1
  Species: H. sapiens (human)
  Mutation: miR-CGCG sites: aCgCgaa, aaCgCgaa
  GenBank ID: NM_015541.2
  Entrez Gene: LRIG1 (a.k.a. LIG-1, LIG1)
  Promoter: SV40 early enhancer/promoter
  Tag / fusion protein: Luciferase (N terminal on backbone)
  Cloning method: Restriction Enzyme; 5′ cloning site SacI (not destroyed); 3′ cloning site SpeI (not destroyed)
  Sequencing primers: 5′ Rluc-F; 3′ EBV rev primer
Terms and licenses: Academic/Nonprofit Terms; Industry Terms: Not Available to Industry
How to cite: pCS247 was a gift from David Bartel (Addgene plasmid # 33201 ; http://n2t.net/addgene:33201 ; RRID:Addgene_33201)
