[The description below was written by a language model from this plasmid's Addgene catalogue record.]
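Description:
pCS247 is a mammalian luciferase reporter plasmid built on the pIS2 backbone (about 3.7 kb without insert), used to measure microRNA-mediated repression of a target sequence. It is maintained in E. coli as a high-copy plasmid under ampicillin selection. The record does not list the bacterial origin of replication or a mammalian selection marker, and no feature table is provided, so the description rests on the catalogue fields alone.

The payload is a fragment of human LRIG1 (from the reference transcript given in the record) cloned between SacI and SpeI sites, both retained, downstream of the backbone's luciferase coding sequence. The 5′ sequencing primer name suggests that this is Renilla luciferase. Expression is driven by the SV40 early enhancer/promoter. Although the catalogue lists luciferase as an N-terminal "tag", in this type of reporter the insert normally serves as 3′ untranslated sequence appended to the luciferase message rather than as a translated fusion partner. The record does not state the exact boundaries of the LRIG1 fragment. The insert carries mutations that convert its two microRNA sites into sites matching "miR-CGCG", a microRNA with an altered seed sequence.

The associated study examined how seed-pairing stability and target-site abundance affect the targeting proficiency of lsy-6 and other microRNAs. In that context, pCS247 is most plausibly transfected into cultured mammalian cells together with a cognate or non-cognate microRNA. Luciferase output then reports how strongly the engineered sites are repressed in a natural UTR context, typically by comparison with sibling reporters carrying different site variants.
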