>Addgene plasmid #33201 | pCS247 | depositor partial sequence | sequence record 39442 | LRIG1 3'UTR - miR-CGCG sites: aCgCgaa, aaCgCgaa
GATAAAAGCAAATGTGGCCTTCTCAGTATCATTCGATTGCTATTTGAGACTTTTAAATTAAGGTAAAGGC
TGCTGGTGTTGGTACCTGTGGATTTTTCTATACTGATGTTTTCGTTTTGCCAATATAATGAGTATTACAT
TGGCCTTGGGGGACAGAAAGGAGGAAGTTCTGACTTTTCAGGGCTACCTTATTTCTACTAAGGACCCAGA
GCAGGCCTGTCCATGCCATTCCTTCGCACAGATGAAACTGAGCTGGGACTGGAAAGGACAGCCCTTGACC
TGGGTTCTGGGTATAATTTGCACTTTTGAGACTGGTAGCTAACCATCTTATGAGTGCCAATGTGTCATTT
AGTAAAACTTAAATAGAAACAAGGTCCTTCAAATGTTCCTTTGGCCAAAAGCTGAAGGGAGTTACTGAGA
AAATAGTTAACAATTACTGTCAGGTGTCATCACTGTTCAAAAGGTAAGCACATTTAGAATTTTGTTCTTG
ACAGTTAACTGACTAATCTTACTTCCACAAAATACGCGAATTTGCTGCTTCTGAGAGGCAACGCGAAAGA
GGGAGTATTACTTTTATGTACAAAGTTATTTATTTATAGAAATTTTGGTACAGTGTACATTGAAAACCAT
GTAAAATATTGAAG
