>Addgene plasmid #33201 | pCS247 | addgene partial sequence | sequence record 41252 | Rluc-F 5'-ccaggattcttttccaatgc-3'
AATCTGAATTTGTCAAGTAAAAGGTCTTCATTTTTCGCAAGAAGATGCACCTGATGAAATGGGAAAATAT
ATCAAATCGTTCGTTGAGCGAGTTCTCAAAAATGAACAATAATTCTAGGAGCTCGATAAAAGCAAATGTG
GCCTTCTCAGTATCATTCGATTGCTATTTGAGACTTTTAAATTAAGGTAAAGGCTGCTGGTGTTGGTACC
TGTGGATTTTTCTATACTGATGTTTTCGTTTTGCCAATATAATGAGTATTACATTGGCCTTGGGGGACAG
AAAGGAGGAAGTTCTGACTTTTCAGGGCTACCTTATTTCTACTAAGGACCCAGAGCAGGCCTGTCCATGC
CATTCCTTCGCACAGATGAAACTGAGCTGGGACTGGAAAGGACAGCCCTTGACCTGGGTTCTGGGTATAA
TTTGCACTTTTGAGACTGGTAGCTAACCATCTTATGAGTGCCAATGTGTCATTTAGTAAAACTTAAATAG
AAACAAGGTCCTTCAAATGTTCCTTTGGCCAAAAGCTGAAGGGAGTTACTGAGAAAATAGTTAACAATTA
CTGTCAGGTGTCATCACTGTTCAAAAGGTAAGCACATTTAGAATTTTGTTCTTGACAGTTAACTGACTAA
TCTTACTTCCACAAAATACGCGAATTTGCTGCTTCTGAGAGGCAACGCGAAAGAGGGAGTATTACTTTTA
TGTACAAAGTTATTTATTTATAGAAATTTTGGTACAGTGTACATTGAAAACCATGTAAAATATTGAAGAC
TAGTTGTTCTAGAGCGGCCGCTTCGAGCAGACATGATAAGATACATTGATGAGTTTGGACAAACCACAAC
TAGAATGCAGTGAAAAAAATGCTTTATTTGTGAAATTTGTGATGCTAT
